>Addgene plasmid #226631 | ExRai-PKNAR | addgene full sequence | sequence record 450136 | Addgene NGS Result
GAAGATCCTTTGATCTTTTCTACGGGGTCTGACGCTCAGTGGAACGAAAACTCACGTTAAGGGATTTTGG
TCATGAGATTATCAAAAAGGATCTTCACCTAGATCCTTTTAAATTAAAAATGAAGTTTTAAATCAATCTA
AAGTATATATGAGTAAACTTGGTCTGACAGTTACCAATGCTTAATCAGTGAGGCACCTATCTCAGCGATC
TGTCTATTTCGTTCATCCATAGTTGCCTGACTCCCCGTCGTGTAGATAACTACGATACGGGAGGGCTTAC
CATCTGGCCCCAGTGCTGCAATGATACCGCGAGACCCACGCTCACCGGCTCCAGATTTATCAGCAATAAA
CCAGCCAGCCGGAAGGGCCGAGCGCAGAAGTGGTCCTGCAACTTTATCCGCCTCCATCCAGTCTATTAAT
TGTTGCCGGGAAGCTAGAGTAAGTAGTTCGCCAGTTAATAGTTTGCGCAACGTTGTTGCCATTGCTACAG
GCATCGTGGTGTCACGCTCGTCGTTTGGTATGGCTTCATTCAGCTCCGGTTCCCAACGATCAAGGCGAGT
TACATGATCCCCCATGTTGTGCAAAAAAGCGGTTAGCTCCTTCGGTCCTCCGATCGTTGTCAGAAGTAAG
TTGGCCGCAGTGTTATCACTCATGGTTATGGCAGCACTGCATAATTCTCTTACTGTCATGCCATCCGTAA
GATGCTTTTCTGTGACTGGTGAGTACTCAACCAAGTCATTCTGAGAATAGTGTATGCGGCGACCGAGTTG
CTCTTGCCCGGCGTCAATACGGGATAATACCGCGCCACATAGCAGAACTTTAAAAGTGCTCATCATTGGA
AAACGTTCTTCGGGGCGAAAACTCTCAAGGATCTTACCGCTGTTGAGATCCAGTTCGATGTAACCCACTC
GTGCACCCAACTGATCTTCAGCATCTTTTACTTTCACCAGCGTTTCTGGGTGAGCAAAAACAGGAAGGCA
AAATGCCGCAAAAAAGGGAATAAGGGCGACACGGAAATGTTGAATACTCATACTCTTCCTTTTTCAATAT
TATTGAAGCATTTATCAGGGTTATTGTCTCATGAGCGGATACATATTTGAATGTATTTAGAAAAATAAAC
AAATAGGGGTTCCGCGCACATTTCCCCGAAAAGTGCCACCTGACGTCGACGGATCGGGAGATCTCCCGAT
CCCCTATGGTGCACTCTCAGTACAATCTGCTCTGATGCCGCATAGTTAAGCCAGTATCTGCTCCCTGCTT
GTGTGTTGGAGGTCGCTGAGTAGTGCGCGAGCAAAATTTAAGCTACAACAAGGCAAGGCTTGACCGACAA
TTGCATGAAGAATCTGCTTAGGGTTAGGCGTTTTGCGCTGCTTCGCGATGTACGGGCCAGATATACGCGT
TGACATTGATTATTGACTAGTTATTAATAGTAATCAATTACGGGGTCATTAGTTCATAGCCCATATATGG
AGTTCCGCGTTACATAACTTACGGTAAATGGCCCGCCTGGCTGACCGCCCAACGACCCCCGCCCATTGAC
GTCAATAATGACGTATGTTCCCATAGTAACGCCAATAGGGACTTTCCATTGACGTCAATGGGTGGAGTAT
TTACGGTAAACTGCCCACTTGGCAGTACATCAAGTGTATCATATGCCAAGTACGCCCCCTATTGACGTCA
ATGACGGTAAATGGCCCGCCTGGCATTATGCCCAGTACATGACCTTATGGGACTTTCCTACTTGGCAGTA
CATCTACGTATTAGTCATCGCTATTACCATGGTGATGCGGTTTTGGCAGTACATCAATGGGCGTGGATAG
CGGTTTGACTCACGGGGATTTCCAAGTCTCCACCCCATTGACGTCAATGGGAGTTTGTTTTGGCACCAAA
ATCAACGGGACTTTCCAAAATGTCGTAACAACTCCGCCCCATTGACGCAAATGGGCGGTAGGCGTGTACG
GTGGGAGGTCTATATAAGCAGAGCTCTCTGGCTAACTAGAGAACCCACTGCTTACTGGCTTATCGAAATT
AATACGACTCACTATAGGGAGACCCAAGCTGGCTAGCGTTTAAACTTAAGCTTGCGGCCGCCACCGGATC
CATGAAGGCACGACTCACCGAGGGATGCACCTTCAGAGACAAGCAGCATGGCGGCACCGGCGGCAGCGAG
CTCAGCTTCTGCAACGTCTATATCAAGGCCGACAAGCAGAAGAACGGCATCAAGGCGAACTTCAAGATCC
GCCACAACATCGAGGACGGCGGCGTGCAGCTCGCCTACCACTACCAGCAGAACACCCCCATCGGCGACGG
CCCCGTGCTGCTGCCCGACAACCACTACCTGAGCGTGCAGTCCAAACTTTCGAAAGACCCCAACGAGAAG
CGCGATCACATGGTCCTGCTGGAGTTCGTGACCGCCGCCGGGATCACTCTCGGCATGGACGAGCTGTACA
AGGGCGGTACCGGAGGGAGCATGGTGAGCAAGGGCGAGGAGCTGTTCACCGGGGTGGTGCCCATCCTGGT
CGAGCTGGACGGCGACGTAAACGGCCACAAGTTCAGCGTGTCCGGCGAGGGTGAGGGCGATGCCACCTAC
GGCAAGCTGACCCTGAAGTTCATCTGCACCACCGGCAAGCTGCCCGTGCCCTGGCCCACCCTCGTGACCA
CCCTGACCTACGGCGTGCAGTGCTTCAGCCGCTACCCCGACCACATGAAGCAGCACGACTTCTTCAAGTC
CGCCATGCCCGAAGGCTACATCCAGGAGCGCACCATCTTCTTCAAGGACGACGGCAACTACAAGACCCGC
GCCGAGGTGAAGTTCGAGGGCGACACCCTGGTGAACCGCATCGAGCTGAAGGGCATCGACTTCAAGGAGG
ACGGCAACATCCTGGGGCACAAGCTGGAGTACAACTTGCTGCATAAGTTTTCTCAAGAACAGATCGGCGA
AAACATTGTGTGCAGGGTCATTTGTACCACGGGTCAAATTCCCATCCGAGATTTGTCAGCTGATATTTCA
CAAGTGCTTAAGGAAAAACGATCCATAAAGAAAGTTTGGACATTTGGTAGAAACCCAGCCTGTGACTATC
ATTTAGGAAACATTTCAAGACTGTCAAATAAGCATTTCCAAATACTACTAGGAGAAGACGGTAACCTTTT
ATTGAATGACATTTCCACTAATGGGACCTGGTTAAATGGGCAAAAAGTCGAGAAGAACAGCAATCAGTTA
CTGTCTCAAGGTGATGAAATAACCGTTGGTGTAGGCGTGGAATCAGATATTTTATCTCTGGTCATTTTCA
TAAACGACAAATTTAAGCAGTGCCTCGAGCAGAACAAAGTTGATCGCTAAGAATTCTGCAGATATCCAGC
ACAGTGGCGGCCGCTCGAGTCTAGAGGGCCCGTTTAAACCCGCTGATCAGCCTCGACTGTGCCTTCTAGT
TGCCAGCCATCTGTTGTTTGCCCCTCCCCCGTGCCTTCCTTGACCCTGGAAGGTGCCACTCCCACTGTCC
TTTCCTAATAAAATGAGGAAATTGCATCGCATTGTCTGAGTAGGTGTCATTCTATTCTGGGGGGTGGGGT
GGGGCAGGACAGCAAGGGGGAGGATTGGGAAGACAATAGCAGGCATGCTGGGGATGCGGTGGGCTCTATG
GCTTCTGAGGCGGAAAGAACCAGCTGGGGCTCTAGGGGGTATCCCC
[124 nt withheld, positions 3687-3810]
C
[91 nt withheld, positions 3812-3902]
A
[49 nt withheld, positions 3904-3952]
CCTTTGACGTTGGAGTCCACGTTCTTT
[37 nt withheld, positions 3980-4016]
ACCCTATCTCGGTCTATTCTTTTGATTTATAAGGGATTTTGCCGATTTCGGCCTATTGGTTAAAAAATGA
GCTGATTTAACAAAAATTTAACGCGAATTAATTCTGTGGAATGTGTGTCAGTTAGGGTGTGGAAAGTCCC
CAGGCTCCCCAGCAGGCAGAAGTATGCAAAGCATGCATCTCAATTAGTCAGCAACCAGGTGTGGAAAGTC
CCCAGGCTCCCCAGCAGGCAGAAGTATGCAAAGCATGCATCTCAATTAGTCAGCAACCATAGTCCCGCCC
CTAACTCCGCCCAGTTCCGCCCATTCTCCGCCCCATGGCTGACTAATTTTTTTTATTTATGCAGAGGCCG
AGGCCGCCTCTGCCTCTGAGCTATTCCAGAAGTAGTGAGGAGGCTTTTTTGGAGGCCTAGGCTTTTGCAA
AAAGCTCCCGGGAGCTTGTATATCCATTTTCGGATCTGATCAAGAGACAGGATGAGGATCGTTTCGCATG
ATTGAACAAGATGGATTGCACGCAGGTTCTCCGGCCGCTTGGGTGGAGAGGCTATTCGGCTATGACTGGG
CACAACAGACAATCGGCTGCTCTGATGCCGCCGTGTTCCGGCTGTCAGCGCAGGGGCGCCCGGTTCTTTT
TGTCAAGACCGACCTGTCCGGTGCCCTGAATGAACTGCAGGACGAGGCAGCGCGGCTATCGTGGCTGGCC
ACGACGGGCGTTCCTTGCGCAGCTGTGCTCGACGTTGTCACTGAAGCGGGAAGGGACTGGCTGCTATTGG
GCGAAGTGCCGGGGCAGGATCTCCTGTCATCTCACCTTGCTCCTGCCGAGAAAGTATCCATCATGGCTGA
TGCAATGCGGCGGCTGCATACGCTTGATCCGGCTACCTGCCCATTCGACCACCAAGCGAAACATCGCATC
GAGCGAGCACGTACTCGGATGGAAGCCGGTCTTGTCGATCAGGATGATCTGGACGAAGAGCATCAGGGGC
TCGCGCCAGCCGAACTGTTCGCCAGGCTCAAGGCGCGCATGCCCGACGGCGAGGATCTCGTCGTGACCCA
TGGCGATGCCTGCTTGCCGAATATCATGGTGGAAAATGGCCGCTTTTCTGGATTCATCGACTGTGGCCGG
CTGGGTGTGGCGGACCGCTATCAGGACATAGCGTTGGCTACCCGTGATATTGCTGAAGAGCTTGGCGGCG
AATGGGCTGACCGCTTCCTCGTGCTTTACGGTATCGCCGCTCCCGATTCGCAGCGCATCGCCTTCTATCG
CCTTCTTGACGAGTTCTTCTGAGCGGGACTCTGGGGTTCGAAATGACCGACCAAGCGACGCCCAACCTGC
CATCACGAGATTTCGATTCCACCGCCGCCTTCTATGAAAGGTTGGGCTTCGGAATCGTTTTCCGGGACGC
CGGCTGGATGATCCTCCAGCGCGGGGATCTCATGCTGGAGTTCTTCGCCCACCCCAACTTGTTTATTGCA
GCTTATAATGGTTACAAATAAAGCAATAGCATCACAAATTTCACAAATAAAGCATTTTTTTCACTGCATT
CTAGTTGTGGTTTGTCCAAACTCATCAATGTATCTTATCATGTCTGTATACCGTCGACCTCTAGCTAGAG
CTTGGCGTAATCATGGTCATAGCTGTTTCCTGTGTGAAATTGTTATCCGCTCACAATTCCACACAACATA
CGAGCCGGAAGCATAAAGTGTAAAGCCTGGGGTGCCTAATGAGTGAGCTAACTCACATTAATTGCGTTGC
GCTCACTGCCCGCTTTCCAGTCGGGAAACCTGTCGTGCCAGCTGCATTAATGAATCGGCCAACGCGCGGG
GAGAGGCGGTTTGCGTATTGGGCGCTCTTCCGCTTCCTCGCTCACTGACTCGCTGCGCTCGGTCGTTCGG
CTGCGGCGAGCGGTATCAGCTCACTCAAAGGCGGTAATACGGTTATCCACAGAATCAGGGGATAACGCAG
GAAAGAACATGTGAGCAAAAGGCCAGCAAAAGGCCAGGAACCGTAAAAAGGCCGCGTTGCTGGCGTTTTT
CCATAGGCTCCGCCCCCCTGACGAGCATCACAAAAATCGACGCTCAAGTCAGAGGTGGCGAAACCCGACA
GGACTATAAAGATACCAGGCGTTTCCCCCTGGAAGCTCCCTCGTGCGCTCTCCTGTTCCGACCCTGCCGC
TTACCGGATACCTGTCCGCCTTTCTCCCTTCGGGAAGCGTGGCGCTTTCTCATAGCTCACGCTGTAGGTA
TCTCAGTTCGGTGTAGGTCGTTCGCTCCAAGCTGGGCTGTGTGCACGAACCCCCCGTTCAGCCCGACCGC
TGCGCCTTATCCGGTAACTATCGTCTTGAGTCCAACCCGGTAAGACACGACTTATCGCCACTGGCAGCAG
CCACTGGTAACAGGATTAGCAGAGCGAGGTATGTAGGCGGTGCTACAGAGTTCTTGAAGTGGTGGCCTAA
CTACGGCTACACTAGAAGAACAGTATTTGGTATCTGCGCTCTGCTGAAGCCAGTTACCTTCGGAAAAAGA
GTTGGTAGCTCTTGATCCGGCAAACAAACCACCGCTGGTAGCGGTGGTTTTTTTGTTTGCAAGCAGCAGA
TTACGCGCAGAAAAAAAGGATCTCAA
Features (pLannotate 1.2.2; 23 found; start..end, strand, type, name):
    171..1031    -  CDS            AmpR: β-lactamase; bla; confers resistance to ampicillin, carbenicillin, and related antibiotics
   1032..1136    -  promoter       AmpR promoter: bla
   1195..1247    -  misc_feature   bom (fragment): basis of mobility region from pBR322
   1402..1781    +  enhancer       CMV enhancer: human cytomegalovirus immediate early enhancer
   1782..1985    +  promoter       CMV promoter: human cytomegalovirus (CMV) immediate early promoter
   1981..2014    +  LTR            5' LTR (truncated) (fragment): truncated 5' long terminal repeat (LTR) from HIV-1
   2030..2048    +  promoter       T7 promoter: promoter for bacteriophage T7 RNA polymerase
   2183..2905    +  CDS            cEGFP: cEGFP is a basic (constitutively fluorescent) green fluorescent protein published in 2008, derived from Aequorea victoria.
   2906..3337    +  CDS            RAD53 (fragment): RAD53_YEAST - Also known as MEC2, SAD1, SPK1. Experimental evidence at protein level: Swiss-Prot protein existence level 1. Controls S-phase checkpoint as well as G1 and G2 DNA damage checkpoints. Phosphorylates proteins on serine, threonine, and tyrosine. Prevents entry into anaphase and mitotic exit after DNA damage via regulation of the Polo kinase CDC5. Seems to be involved in the phosphorylation of RPH1. From Saccharomyces cerevisiae (strain ATCC 204508 / S288c) (Baker's yeast).
   3417..3641    +  polyA_signal   bGH poly(A) signal: bovine growth hormone polyadenylation signal
   3645..3666    +  promoter       SV40 promoter (fragment): SV40 enhancer and early promoter
   3687..4115    +  rep_origin     f1 ori (sequence partly withheld): f1 bacteriophage origin of replication; arrow indicates direction of (+) strand synthesis
   4142..4213    +  promoter       SV40 promoter (fragment): SV40 enhancer and early promoter
   4214..4285    +  promoter       SV40 promoter (fragment): SV40 enhancer and early promoter
   4289..4423    +  rep_origin     SV40 ori: SV40 origin of replication
   4504..5295    +  CDS            neo: KKA2_KLEPN - Also known as kan, nptII. Experimental evidence at protein level: Swiss-Prot protein existence level 1. Resistance to kanamycin, neomycin, paromomycin, ribostamycin, butirosin and gentamicin B. From Klebsiella pneumoniae.
   5319..5477    +  CDS            ble (fragment): BLE_KLEPN - Experimental evidence at protein level: Swiss-Prot protein existence level 1. Binding protein with a strong affinity to the bleomycin family of antibiotics. Binds to CL990; an antimitotic-antibiotic compound. From Klebsiella pneumoniae.
   5472..5593    +  polyA_signal   SV40 poly(A) signal: SV40 polyadenylation signal
   5666..5682    -  protein_bind   lac operator: The lac repressor binds to the lac operator to inhibit transcription in E. coli. This inhibition can be relieved by adding lactose or isopropyl-β-D-thiogalactopyranoside (IPTG). lac repressor encoded by lacI
   5690..5720    -  promoter       lac promoter: promoter for the E. coli lac operon
   5735..5756    -  protein_bind   CAP binding site: CAP binding activates transcription in the presence of cAMP. E. coli catabolite activator protein
   5769..5861    -  CDS            lacI (fragment): lac repressor; lacI; The lac repressor binds to the lac operator to inhibit transcription in E. coli. This inhibition can be relieved by adding lactose or isopropyl-β-D-thiogalactopyranoside (IPTG).
   6044..6632    -  rep_origin     ori: high-copy-number ColE1/pMB1/pBR322/pUC origin of replication
