[The description below was written by a language model from this plasmid's Addgene catalogue record and pLannotate feature annotations shown in this document.]
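Description:
ExRai-PKNAR is a mammalian expression plasmid built on the pcDNA3.1 backbone that encodes a genetically encoded, excitation-ratiometric fluorescent biosensor for reporting protein kinase N (listed in the record as "Protein Kinase Novel") activity in living cells. The sequenced plasmid is about 6.6 kb. It replicates in E. coli from a high-copy ColE1/pUC-type origin and is selected with ampicillin through the β-lactamase gene. An f1 origin is also present. For mammalian cells, an SV40 early promoter/origin drives a neomycin phosphotransferase gene followed by an SV40 polyadenylation signal, which allows G418 selection of stable transfectants.

The sensor open reading frame sits downstream of the CMV immediate-early enhancer and promoter and ends at the bovine growth hormone polyadenylation signal. A T7 promoter lies just upstream of the coding region. Automated annotation identifies a GFP-derived segment (called cEGFP) followed directly by a fragment matching yeast RAD53. This arrangement fits the ExRai design inherited from the parent plasmid ExRai-AKAR2, in which a kinase substrate peptide and a phosphoamino-acid-binding FHA domain flank a circularly permuted GFP, so that phosphorylation alters the ratio of fluorescence at two excitation wavelengths. The feature table does not annotate the substrate peptide, and the record does not describe its sequence or origin. An unannotated stretch between the T7 promoter and the GFP segment may contain it. Several short annotated fragments (HIV-1 LTR, ble, lacI, bom) appear to be backbone remnants or partial matches rather than functional elements. The construct is intended for transfection and live-cell imaging of kinase activity dynamics.
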