Addgene plasmid #226631: ExRai-PKNAR
Purpose: Excitation-ratiometric biosensor for monitoring Protein Kinase Novel activity in living cells
Depositing lab: Ju Chen. Depositing organization: University of California, San Diego (UCSD). Publication: Illuminating understudied kinases: a generalizable biosensor development method applied to protein kinase N. Bogomolovas J, Chen J. Commun Biol. 2025 Jan 22;8(1):109. doi: 10.1038/s42003-025-07510-4. PubMed 39843538.
Backbone
  Vector backbone: pcDNA3.1
  Vector type: Mammalian Expression
  Selectable markers: Neomycin (select with G418)
Growth in bacteria
  Bacterial resistance: Ampicillin, 100 μg/mL
  Growth temperature: 37°C
  Growth strain: DH5alpha
  Copy number: Unknown
Gene/Insert
  Gene/Insert name: ExRai-PKNAR
Resource information
  A portion of this plasmid was derived from a plasmid made by: Parent plasmid Exrai-AKAR2 was a gift from Jin Zhang lab
Terms and licenses: Academic/Nonprofit Terms; Industry Terms: Not Available to Industry
How to cite: ExRai-PKNAR was a gift from Ju Chen (Addgene plasmid # 226631 ; http://n2t.net/addgene:226631 ; RRID:Addgene_226631)
